>Addgene plasmid #54172 | mEmerald-MCM6-N-22 | depositor partial sequence | sequence record 84330 | insert sequence
GACGTCAGATCCGCTAGCCACCATGGACCTCGCAGCGGCCGCGGAGCCCGGCGCCGGAAGCCAGCACCCG
GAGGTGCGCGACGAGGTGGCCGAGAAATGCCAGAAGCTGTTCCTAGACTTCCTGGAAGAGTTCCAGGGTA
GTGATGGAGAAATTAAATACTTGCAGTTTGCAGAGGAGCTAATTCGTCCTGAGAGAAACACGCTGGTTGT
GAGTTTTGCAGACCTGGAACAATTTAACCAACAACTTTCTACCACCATTCAGGAAGAGTTCTATAGAGTC
TACCCTTACCTGTGTCGAGCCTTGAAGACCTTTGTCAAAGACCGAAAGGAGATCCCTTTTGCTAAGGATT
TTTATGTTGCATTCCAAGACCTACCTACTAGACACAAGATTCGTGAGCTCACTTCATCCAGGATTGGGCT
GCTCACCCGAATCAGTGGCCAGGTGGTGCGCACTCACCCAGTTCACCCTGAGCTTGTGAGTGGAACTTTC
CTGTGCCTTGACTGTCAAACAGTGATTAAGGACGTAGAGCAGCAGTTCAAATACACACAGCCGAATATCT
GCCGAAATCCAGTGTGTGCCAACAGGAAGAGGTTCCTTCTAGACACTAATAAATCAAGATTTGTTGATTT
TCAAAAGGTTCGCATTCAAGAGACTCAAGCGGAACTTCCCCGGGGAAGTATTCCCCGGAGTTTAGAGGTT
ATCCTGAGAGCTGAAGCTGTGGAGTCAGCCCAAGCTGGTGACAGATGTGATTTCACAGGGGCACTGATTG
TTGTGCCTGATGTCTCCAAGCTTAGCACACCAGGAGCACGTGCAGAGACTAACTCCCGAGTCAGTGGAGC
TGATGGGTATGAGACAGAAGGCATTCGAGGGCTCCGGGCCCTTGGTGTCAGAGATCTGTCATACAGGCTG
GTCTTCCTTGCCTGCCATGTTGCACCAACCAACCCAAGGTTTGGAGGGAAAGAACTCAGAGATGAGGAAC
AGACCGCTGAGAGCATTAAGAACCAAATGACGGTGAAGGAATGGGAAAAGGTGTTTGAAATGAGTCAGGA
CAAAAACCTGTACCACAATCTCTGCACGAGCCTCTTCCCTACTATACATGGCAATGATGAAGTAAAACGC
GGTGTCTTACTGATGTTGTTCGGTGGTGTTCCTAAGACAACAGGGGAAGGAACCTCTCTTCGTGGGGATA
TAAATGTTTGCATTGTTGGTGATCCAAGTACAGCTAAGAGCCAATTTCTCAAGCACGTGGACGAGTTCAG
TCCCAGAGCTGTCTATACCAGTGGCAAAGCCTCCAGCGCTGCCGGCTTAACAGCAGCTGTGGTGAGAGAT
GAAGAATCTCACGAATTTGTCATTGAGGCTGGAGCGTTGATGCTGGCTGATAATGGTGTCTGTTGTATTG
ATGAATTTGATAAGATGGACATGCGGGACCAAGTTGCTATTCACGAAGCTATGGAGCAGCAGACCATCTC
TATCACGAAAGCAGGAGTGAAGGCAACTCTGAATGCCAGGACATCCATTTTAGCTGCAGCAAACCCTGTC
AGCGGACACTATGACAGATCAAAATCTTTGAAACAGAACATCAATCTGTCAGCGCCCATCATGTCCCGCT
TTGATCTCTTCTTCATTCTGGTGGATGAATGCAATGAGGTGACAGATTATGCTATTGCCAGGCGCATAGT
AGACTTGCATTCAAGAATTGAAGAATCGATCGATCGAGTTTATTCCCTTGATGATATAAGAAGGTACCTT
CTCTTTGCCCGACAGTTTAAACCCAAGATTTCCAAAGAGTCAGAAGACTTCATTGTGGAGCAGTACAAAC
GTCTCCGCCAGAGGGATGGCTCTGGGGTCACCAAGTCCTCGTGGAGAATCACCGTGCGACAGCTTGAGAG
CATGATCCGACTCTCAGAATCAATGGCCCGCATGCACTGCTGTGACGAGGTTCAGCCTAAACATGTGAAG
GAAGCTTTTCGATTACTGAATAAATCAATCATCCGTGTAGAGACGCCTGATGTCAATCTAGATCAAGAGG
AAGAGATCCAGATGGAGACGGATGAGGGACAAGGAGGCGTCAATGGTCATGCCGACAGCCCTGCCCCTGT
GAATAGGTTCAACGGCTCCAGTGAAGATGCCAGCCAGGAGACTGTTTCCAAGCCCTCCCTGAGGCTGGGC
TTTGCTGAATACTGCCGAATCTCGAACCTCATCGTGCTCCACCTCAGGAAAATGGAAGAAGAGGAGGACG
AGTCGGCACTAAAGAGAAGCGAGCTTGTCAACTGGTACCTGAAGGAAATCGAATCAGAGATAGACTCTGA
AGAAGAGCTCATAAATAAAAAGACGATCATTGAGAAGGTTGTTCATCGTCTCACACACTACGATCACGTT
CTGATTGAGCTCACCCAGGCTGGGCTGAAAGGCTCCAGTGAAGGAAGCGAGAGCTATGAGGAAGACCCCT
ACCTGGTAGTCAACCCTAACTACTTGCTTGAAGATGGCGAAGGGCAAGGGCAAGGGCAAGGGCCGGGCCG
CGGCTACGCGTATCGATCACCGGTCGCCACCATGGTGAGCAAGGGCGAGGAGCTGTTCACCGGGGTGGTG
CCCATCCTGGTCGAGCTGGACGGCGACGTAAACGGCCACAAGTTCAGCGTGTCCGGCGAGGGCGAGGGCG
ATGCCACCTACGGCAAGCTGACCCTGAAGTTCATCTGCACCACCGGCAAGCTGCCCGTGCCCTGGCCCAC
CCTCGTGACCACCTTGACCTACGGCGTGCAGTGCTTCGCCCGCTACCCCGACCACATGAAGCAGCACGAC
TTCTTCAAGTCCGCCATGCCCGAAGGCTACGTCCAGGAGCGCACCATCTTCTTCAAGGACGACGGCAACT
ACAAGACCCGCGCCGAGGTGAAGTTCGAGGGCGACACCCTGGTGAACCGCATCGAGCTGAAGGGCATCGA
CTTCAAGGAGGACGGCAACATCCTGGGGCACAAGCTGGAGTACAACTACAACAGCCACAAGGTCTATATC
ACCGCCGACAAGCAGAAGAACGGCATCAAGGTGAACTTCAAGACCCGCCACAACATCGAGGACGGCAGCG
TGCAGCTCGCCGACCACTACCAGCAGAACACCCCCATCGGCGACGGCCCCGTGCTGCTGCCCGACAACCA
CTACCTGAGCACCCAGTCCAAGCTGAGCAAAGACCCCAACGAGAAGCGCGATCACATGGTCCTGCTGGAG
TTCGTGACCGCCGCCGGGATCACTCTCGGCATGGACGAGCTGTACAAGTAAGCGGCCGCGACTCTAGATC
ATAATCAGCCATACCACATT
