>Addgene plasmid #54172 | mEmerald-MCM6-N-22 | addgene partial sequence | sequence record 88956 | EGFP-N 5'-CGTCGCCGTCCAGCTCGACCAG-3'
CCTTGCTCACCATGGTGGCGACCGGTGATCGATACGCGTAGCCGCGGCCCGGCCCTTGCCCTTGCCCTTG
CCCTTCGCCATCTTCAAGCAAGTAGTTAGGGTTGACTACCAGGTAGGGGTCTTCCTCATAGCTCTCGCTT
CCTTCACTGGAGCCTTTCAGCCCAGCCTGGGTGAGCTCAATCAGAACGTGATCGTAGTGTGTGAGACGAT
GAACAACCTTCTCAATGATCGTCTTTTTATTTATGAGCTCTTCTTCAGAGTCTATCTCTGATTCGATTTC
CTTCAGGTACCAGTTGACAAGCTCGCTTCTCTTTAGTGCCGACTCGTCCTCCTCTTCTTCCATTTTCCTG
AGGTGGAGCACGATGAGGTTCGAGATTCGGCAGTATTCAGCAAAGCCCAGCCTCAGGGAGGGCTTGGAAA
CAGTCTCCTGGCTGGCATCTTCACTGGAGCCGTTGAACCTATTCACAGGGGCAGGGCTGTCGGCATGACC
ATTGACGCCTCCTTGTCCCTCATCCGTCTCCATCTGGATCTCTTCCTCTTGATCTAGATTGACATCAGGC
GTCTCTACACGGATGATTGATTTATTCAGTAATCGAAAAGCTTCCTTCACATGTTTAGGCTGAACCTCGT
CACAGCAGTGCATGCGGGCCATTGATTCTGAGAGTCGGATCATGCTCTCAAGCTGTCGCACGGTGATTCT
CCACGAGGACTTGGTGACCCCAGAGCCATCCCTCTGGC
