[The description below was written by a language model from this plasmid's Addgene catalogue record.]
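Description:
mEmerald-MCM6-N-22 is a mammalian expression plasmid built on the mEmerald-N1 backbone (about 4.75 kb without insert), an N1-style fluorescent protein fusion vector. It is propagated in E. coli as a high-copy plasmid under kanamycin selection, and it carries a neomycin resistance marker that allows G418 selection of transfected mammalian cells. No feature table accompanies the record, so the origin of replication and the exact arrangement of the resistance cassette are not stated. The use of an SV40 polyA reverse sequencing primer suggests that an SV40 polyadenylation signal lies downstream of the fusion cassette.

The payload is mouse (M. musculus) MCM6, a subunit of the MCM2-7 minichromosome maintenance complex that is loaded onto chromatin at replication origins and acts as the core of the replicative helicase. The coding sequence is expressed from the CMV promoter, a strong constitutive promoter in most mammalian cell lines, and is fused in frame to mEmerald supplied by the backbone at the C terminus of MCM6. mEmerald is a bright green GFP derivative, recorded here with excitation at 487 nm and emission at 509 nm. The "22" in the name probably denotes the length of the linker between the two proteins, but the record does not define it, and the cloning method is listed as unknown.

The fusion is recorded as localizing to the nucleus. The construct therefore serves as a live-cell imaging reporter for MCM6, and the associated publication concerns the stable loading of Mcm proteins onto chromatin in living cells and their unloading during replication.
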