Addgene plasmid #54172: mEmerald-MCM6-N-22
Purpose: Localization: Nucleus, Excitation: 487, Emission: 509
Depositing lab: Michael Davidson. Depositing organization: Florida State University, Tallahassee. Publication: Highly stable loading of Mcm proteins onto chromatin in living cells requires replication to unload. Kuipers MA, Stasevich TJ, Sasaki T, Wilson KA, Hazelwood KL, McNally JG, Davidson MW, Gilbert DM. J Cell Biol. 2011 Jan 10;192(1):29-41. doi: 10.1083/jcb.201007111. PubMed 21220507.
Backbone
  Vector backbone: mEmerald-N1
  Backbone size w/o insert (bp): 4750
  Vector type: Mammalian Expression
  Selectable markers: Neomycin (select with G418)
Growth in bacteria
  Bacterial resistance: Kanamycin, 50 μg/mL
  Growth temperature: 37°C
  Growth strain: DH5alpha
  Copy number: High Copy
Gene/Insert
  Gene/Insert name: MCM6 (alt name: NM_008567.1)
  Species: M. musculus (mouse)
  Promoter: CMV
  Tag / fusion protein: mEmerald (C terminal on backbone)
  Cloning method: Unknown
  Sequencing primers: 5′ CMV-F; 3′ SV40pA-R
Terms and licenses: Academic/Nonprofit Terms; Industry Terms
Depositor comments: . Excitation = 487; Emission = 509. Localization data: Nucleus
How to cite: mEmerald-MCM6-N-22 was a gift from Michael Davidson (Addgene plasmid # 54172 ; http://n2t.net/addgene:54172 ; RRID:Addgene_54172)
